LOCUS       Exported 5157 bp ds-DNA circular SYN 13-MAY-2021
DEFINITION  Bacterial expression of Nsp3 Nucleic acid binding domain (residues
            1089-1203).
ACCESSION   .
VERSION     .
KEYWORDS    pMCSG53_Nsp3_NAB_2
SOURCE      synthetic DNA construct
  ORGANISM  synthetic DNA construct
REFERENCE   1 (bases 1 to 5157)
  TITLE     Savchenko Lab Plasmids
REFERENCE   2 (bases 1 to 5157)
  AUTHORS   .
  TITLE     Direct Submission
  JOURNAL   Exported May 13, 2021 from SnapGene Server 1.1.58
            http://www.snapgene.com
FEATURES             Location/Qualifiers
     source          1..5157
                     /organism="synthetic DNA construct"
                     /mol_type="other DNA"
     primer_bind     970..989
                     /label=LacI-R
                     /note="LacI, reverse primer"
     promoter        complement(1009..1086)
                     /gene="lacI"
                     /label=lacI promoter
     tRNA            1226..1301
                     /gene="ileX"
                     /product="E. coli tRNA-Ile recognizing AUA"
                     /label=ileX
     primer_bind     1450..1469
                     /label=pBRrevBam
                     /note="pBR322 vectors, tet region, downstream of BamHI,
                     reverse primer"
     tRNA            1571..1647
                     /gene="argU"
                     /product="E. coli tRNA-Arg recognizing AGA and AGG"
                     /label=argU
     primer_bind     1922..1941
                     /label=T7
                     /note="T7 promoter, forward primer"
     promoter        1922..1940
                     /label=T7 promoter
                     /note="promoter for bacteriophage T7 RNA polymerase"
     protein_bind    1941..1965
                     /label=lac operator
                     /bound_moiety="lac repressor encoded by lacI"
                     /note="The lac repressor binds to the lac operator to
                     inhibit transcription in E. coli. This inhibition can be
                     relieved by adding lactose or
                     isopropyl-beta-D-thiogalactopyranoside (IPTG)."
     RBS             1980..2002
                     /note="efficient ribosome binding site from bacteriophage
                     T7 gene 10 (Olins and Rangwala, 1989)"
     CDS             2013..2030
                     /codon_start=1
                     /product="6xHis affinity tag"
                     /label=6xHis
                     /translation="HHHHHH"
     CDS             2055..2075
                     /codon_start=1
                     /product="tobacco etch virus (TEV) protease recognition and
                     cleavage site"
                     /label=TEV site
                     /translation="ENLYFQS"
     CDS             2493..2510
                     /codon_start=1
                     /product="6xHis affinity tag"
                     /label=6xHis
                     /translation="HHHHHH"
     primer_bind     complement(2563..2581)
                     /label=T7 Term
                     /note="T7 terminator, reverse primer"
     terminator      2577..2624
                     /label=T7 terminator
                     /note="transcription terminator for bacteriophage T7 RNA
                     polymerase"
     primer_bind     complement(2748..2767)
                     /label=F1ori-R
                     /note="F1 origin, reverse primer"
     promoter        2934..3037
                     /gene="bla"
                     /label=AmpR promoter
     CDS             3038..3898
                     /codon_start=1
                     /gene="bla"
                     /product="beta-lactamase"
                     /label=AmpR
                     /note="confers resistance to ampicillin, carbenicillin, and
                     related antibiotics"
                     /translation="MSIQHFRVALIPFFAAFCLPVFAHPETLVKVKDAEDQLGARVGYI
                     ELDLNSGKILESFRPEERFPMMSTFKVLLCGAVLSRIDAGQEQLGRRIHYSQNDLVEYS
                     PVTEKHLTDGMTVRELCSAAITMSDNTAANLLLTTIGGPKELTAFLHNMGDHVTRLDRW
                     EPELNEAIPNDERDTTMPAAMATTLRKLLTGELLTLASRQQLIDWMEADKVAGPLLRSA
                     LPAGWFIADKSGAGERGSRGIIAALGPDGKPSRIVVIYTTGSQATMDERNRQIAEIGAS
                     LIKHW"
     primer_bind     complement(3256..3275)
                     /label=Amp-R
                     /note="Ampicillin resistance gene, reverse primer"
     rep_origin      4069..4657
                     /direction=RIGHT
                     /label=ori
                     /note="high-copy-number ColE1/pMB1/pBR322/pUC origin of
                     replication"
     primer_bind     4558..4577
                     /label=pBR322ori-F
                     /note="pBR322 origin, forward primer"
     primer_bind     4811..4828
                     /label=L4440
                     /note="L4440 vector, forward primer"
     primer_bind     complement(4908..4927)
                     /label=pRS-marker
                     /note="pRS vectors, use to sequence yeast selectable
                     marker"
     CDS             complement(5083..1008)
                     /codon_start=1
                     /gene="lacI"
                     /product="lac repressor"
                     /label=lacI
                     /note="The lac repressor binds to the lac operator to
                     inhibit transcription in E. coli. This inhibition can be
                     relieved by adding lactose or
                     isopropyl-beta-D-thiogalactopyranoside (IPTG)."
                     /translation="MKPVTLYDVAEYAGVSYQTVSRVVNQASHVSAKTREKVEAAMAEL
                     NYIPNRVAQQLAGKQSLLIGVATSSLALHAPSQIVAAIKSRADQLGASVVVSMVERSGV
                     EACKAAVHNLLAQRVSGLIINYPLDDQDAIAVEAACTNVPALFLDVSDQTPINSIIFSH
                     EDGTRLGVEHLVALGHQQIALLAGPLSSVSARLRLAGWHKYLTRNQIQPIAEREGDWSA
                     MSGFQQTMQMLNEGIVPTAMLVANDQMALGAMRAITESGLRVGADISVVGYDDTEDSSC
                     YIPPLTTIKQDFRLLGQTSVDRLLQLSQGQAVKGNQLLPVSLVKRKTTLAPNTQTASPR
                     ALADSLMQLARQVSRLESGQ"
ORIGIN
        1 ggtttgcgta ttgggcgcca gggtggtttt tcttttcacc agtgagacgg gcaacagctg
       61 attgcccttc accgcctggc cctgagagag ttgcagcaag cggtccacgc tggtttgccc
      121 cagcaggcga aaatcctgtt tgatggtggt taacggcggg atataacatg agctgtcttc
      181 ggtatcgtcg tatcccacta ccgagatatc cgcaccaacg cgcagcccgg actcggtaat
      241 ggcgcgcatt gcgcccagcg ccatctgatc gttggcaacc agcatcgcag tgggaacgat
      301 gccctcattc agcatttgca tggtttgttg aaaaccggac atggcactcc agtcgccttc
      361 ccgttccgct atcggctgaa tttgattgcg agtgagatat ttatgccagc cagccagacg
      421 cagacgcgcc gagacagaac ttaatgggcc cgctaacagc gcgatttgct ggtgacccaa
      481 tgcgaccaga tgctccacgc ccagtcgcgt accgtcttca tgggagaaaa taatactgtt
      541 gatgggtgtc tggtcagaga catcaagaaa taacgccgga acattagtgc aggcagcttc
      601 cacagcaatg gcatcctggt catccagcgg atagttaatg atcagcccac tgacgcgttg
      661 cgcgagaaga ttgtgcaccg ccgctttaca ggcttcgacg ccgcttcgtt ctaccatcga
      721 caccaccacg ctggcaccca gttgatcggc gcgagattta atcgccgcga caatttgcga
      781 cggcgcgtgc agggccagac tggaggtggc aacgccaatc agcaacgact gtttgcccgc
      841 cagttgttgt gccacgcggt tgggaatgta attcagctcc gccatcgccg cttccacttt
      901 ttcccgcgtt ttcgcagaaa cgtggctggc ctggttcacc acgcgggaaa cggtctgata
      961 agagacaccg gcatactctg cgacatcgta taacgttact ggtttcacat tcaccaccct
     1021 gaattgactc tcttccgggc gctatcatgc cataccgcga aaggttttgc gccattcgat
     1081 ggtgtccggg atctcgacgc tctcccttat gcgactcctg cattaggaag cagcccagta
     1141 gtaggttgag gccgttgagc accgccgccg caaggaatgg tgcatgcgga ttgcgacacg
     1201 gagttacttt ataatccgct accatggccc cttagctcag tggttagagc aggcgactca
     1261 taatcgcttg gtcgctggtt caagtccagc aggggccacc agatatagca aaggctgacg
     1321 agaaatcgtc agcctttttg catgcaagga gatggcgccc aacagtcccc cggccacggg
     1381 gcctgccacc atacccacgc cgaaacaagc gctcatgagc ccgaagtggc gagcccgatc
     1441 ttccccatcg gtgatgtcgg cgatataggc gccagcaacc gcacctgtgg cgccggcgag
     1501 atcaaaagcc attgactcag caagggttga ccgtataatt cacgcgatta caccgcattg
     1561 cggtatcaac gcgcccttag ctcagttgga tagagcaacg accttctaag tcgtgggccg
     1621 caggttcgaa tcctgcaggg cgcgccatta caattcaatc agttacgcct tctttatatc
     1681 ctccataatt ccagagtggg acatatttgg gacattatca ccaaaaatgt cgtctatttt
     1741 cctcgcatgc tctgtcaaat gattaggcgc aaggtgagca tacctacgaa ccatttctat
     1801 ggactcccat ccgcccattt cctgaagcac tgataatggg acgcctgact gaatccaccg
     1861 gtgatgccgg ccacgatgcg tccggcgtag aggatcgaga tcgatctcga tcccgcgaaa
     1921 ttaatacgac tcactatagg ggaattgtga gcggataaca attcccctct agaaataatt
     1981 ttgtttaact ttaagaagga gatatacata tgcaccatca tcatcatcat tcttctggtg
     2041 tagatctggg taccgagaac ctgtacttcc aatccaatgc cttcaccgaa cagccgatcg
     2101 atttagtgcc gaatcagcct tatccgaatg caagcttcga taacttcaag ttcgtgtgcg
     2161 acaacatcaa attcgccgat gacctgaatc agctgaccgg ctacaaaaaa cctgcaagta
     2221 gagagctgaa agtgaccttt ttccctgacc tgaatggtga tgtggtggcc atcgattaca
     2281 agcactatac accgagcttc aagaaaggtg caaaactgct gcataaaccg atcgtgtggc
     2341 acgtgaataa tgccaccaac aaagccacct ataaaccgaa tacctggtgc attcgttgct
     2401 tatggagcac caaacctgtg gaaacctaac attggaagtg gataacggat ccgaattcga
     2461 gctccgtcga caagcttgcg gccgcactcg agcaccacca ccaccaccac tgagatccgg
     2521 ctgctaacaa agcccgaaag gaagctgagt tggctgctgc caccgctgag caataactag
     2581 cataacccct tggggcctct aaacgggtct tgaggggttt tttgctgaaa ggaggaacta
     2641 tatccggatt ggcgaatggg nnnnnnnnnn nnnnnnnnnn nnnnnnnnnn nnnnnnnnnn
     2701 nnnnnnnnnn nnnnnnnnnn nnnnnnnnnn nnnnnnnnnn nnnnnnnnnn nnnnnnnnnn
     2761 nnnnnnnnnn nnnnnnnnnn nnnncnnnnn nnnnnnnnnn nnnnnnnnnn nnnnnnnnnn
     2821 nnnnnnnnnn nnnnnnnnnn nnnnnnnnnn nnnnnnnnnn nnnnnnnnnn nnnnnnaggg
     2881 tgatggttca cattaacgct tacaatttag gtggcacttt tcggggaaat gtgcgcggaa
     2941 cccctatttg tttatttttc taaatacatt caaatatgta tccgctcatg agacaataac
     3001 cctgataaat gcttcaataa tttgaaaaag gaagagtatg agtattcaac atttccgtgt
     3061 cgcccttatt cccttttttg cggcattttg ccttcctgtt tttgctcacc cagaaacgct
     3121 ggtgaaagta aaagatgctg aagatcagtt gggtgcacga gtgggttaca tcgaactgga
     3181 tctcaacagc ggtaagatcc ttgagagttt tcgccccgaa gaacgttttc caatgatgag
     3241 cacttttaaa gttctgctat gtggcgcggt attatcccgt attgacgccg ggcaagagca
     3301 actcggtcgc cgcatacact attctcagaa tgacttggtt gagtactcac cagtcacaga
     3361 aaagcatctt acggatggca tgacagtaag agaattatgc agtgctgcca taaccatgag
     3421 tgataacact gcggccaact tacttctgac aacgatcgga ggaccgaagg agctaaccgc
     3481 ttttttgcac aacatggggg atcatgtaac tcgccttgat cgttgggaac cggagctgaa
     3541 tgaagccata ccaaacgacg agcgtgacac cacgatgcct gcagcaatgg caacaacgtt
     3601 gcgcaaacta ttaactggcg aactacttac tctagcttcc cggcaacaat taatagactg
     3661 gatggaggcg gataaagttg caggaccact tctgcgctcg gcccttccgg ctggctggtt
     3721 tattgctgat aaatctggag ccggtgagcg tgggtctcgc ggtatcattg cagcactggg
     3781 gccagatggt aagccctccc gtatcgtagt tatctacacg acggggagtc aggcaactat
     3841 ggatgaacga aatagacaga tcgctgagat aggtgcctca ctgattaagc attggtaact
     3901 gtcagaccaa gtttactcat atatacttta gattgattta aaacttcatt tttaatttaa
     3961 aaggatctag gtgaagatcc tttttgataa tctcatgacc aaaatccctt aacgtgagtt
     4021 ttcgttccac tgagcgtcag accccgtaga aaagatcaaa ggatcttctt gagatccttt
     4081 ttttctgcgc gtaatctgct gcttgcaaac aaaaaaacca ccgctaccag cggtggtttg
     4141 tttgccggat caagagctac caactctttt tccgaaggta actggcttca gcagagcgca
     4201 gataccaaat actgtccttc tagtgtagcc gtagttaggc caccacttca agaactctgt
     4261 agcaccgcct acatacctcg ctctgctaat cctgttacca gtggctgctg ccagtggcga
     4321 taagtcgtgt cttaccgggt tggactcaag acgatagtta ccggataagg cgcagcggtc
     4381 gggctgaacg gggggttcgt gcacacagcc cagcttggag cgaacgacct acaccgaact
     4441 gagataccta cagcgtgagc tatgagaaag cgccacgctt cccgaaggga gaaaggcgga
     4501 caggtatccg gtaagcggca gggtcggaac aggagagcgc acgagggagc ttccaggggg
     4561 aaacgcctgg tatctttata gtcctgtcgg gtttcgccac ctctgacttg agcgtcgatt
     4621 tttgtgatgc tcgtcagggg ggcggagcct atggaaaaac gccagcaacg cggccttttt
     4681 acggttcctg gccttttgct ggccttttgc tcacatgttc tttcctgcgt tatcccctga
     4741 ttctgtggat aaccgtatta ccgcctttga gtgagctgat accgctcgcc gcagccgaac
     4801 gaccgagcgc agcgagtcag tgagcgagga agcggaagag cgcctgatgc ggtattttct
     4861 ccttacgcat ctgtgcggta tttcacaccg caatggtgca ctctcagtac aatctgctct
     4921 gatgccgcat agttaagcca gtatacactc cgctatcgct acgtgactgt agtcatgccc
     4981 cgcgcccacc ggaaggagct gactgggttg aaggctctca agggcatcgg tcgagatccc
     5041 ggtgcctaat gagtgagcta acttacatta attgcgttgc gctcactgcc cgctttccag
     5101 tcgggaaacc tgtcgtgcca gctgcattaa tgaatcggcc aacgcgcggg gagaggc
//
