[The description below was written by a language model from this plasmid's Addgene catalogue record and the feature table of its GenBank file.]
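Description:
pMCSG53_Nsp3_NAB_2 is a 5,157 bp bacterial expression plasmid built on the pMCSG53 backbone, a T7-driven vector designed for ligation-independent cloning. It carries the nucleic acid binding (NAB) domain of SARS-CoV-2 Nsp3, residues 1089-1203 of that protein, which is encoded within ORF1ab; no mutations are recorded. The plasmid replicates in E. coli from a high-copy ColE1/pMB1-type origin and is selected with ampicillin through the beta-lactamase gene under its own promoter.

Expression is controlled by a T7 promoter immediately followed by a lac operator, with the strong ribosome binding site from phage T7 gene 10 upstream of the open reading frame and a T7 terminator downstream. A plasmid-borne lacI gene supplies lac repressor, so transcription stays low until induced with IPTG in a host that provides T7 RNA polymerase. The coding region begins with a 6xHis tag followed by a TEV protease recognition site, allowing nickel-affinity purification and subsequent removal of the tag from the N terminus of the NAB domain. The insert itself is not annotated as a feature but would lie in the interval after the TEV site. A second 6xHis sequence is annotated downstream of this interval; the catalogue lists only the N-terminal tag, and the record does not show whether the downstream one is in frame and translated. The backbone also encodes two rare-codon tRNAs, ileX (AUA) and argU (AGA/AGG), which help E. coli translate genes with non-bacterial codon usage. The construct is intended for recombinant production of this viral domain in bacteria.
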