Addgene plasmid #167260: pMCSG53_Nsp3_NAB_2
Purpose: Bacterial expression of Nsp3 Nucleic acid binding domain (residues 1089-1203)
Depositing lab: Alexei Savchenko. Depositing organization: University of Toronto.
Backbone
  Vector backbone: pMCSG53
  Vector type: Bacterial Expression
Growth in bacteria
  Bacterial resistance: Ampicillin, 100 μg/mL
  Growth temperature: 37°C
  Growth strain: DH5alpha
  Copy number: High Copy
Gene/Insert
  Gene/Insert name: Nsp3 (residues 1089-1203) (alt name: NAB)
  Species: SARS-CoV-2
  Mutation: none
  Entrez Gene: ORF1ab (a.k.a. GU280_gp01)
  Tag / fusion protein: His6-TEV site (N terminal on insert)
  Cloning method: Ligation Independent Cloning
Terms and licenses: Academic/Nonprofit Terms; Industry Terms
How to cite: pMCSG53_Nsp3_NAB_2 was a gift from Alexei Savchenko (Addgene plasmid # 167260 ; http://n2t.net/addgene:167260 ; RRID:Addgene_167260)
