>Addgene plasmid #167260 | pMCSG53_Nsp3_NAB_2 | depositor partial sequence | sequence record 324813 | Partial Sequence
TTCACCGAACAGCCGATCGATTTAGTGCCGAATCAGCCTTATCCGAATGCAAGCTTCGATAACTTCAAGT
TCGTGTGCGACAACATCAAATTCGCCGATGACCTGAATCAGCTGACCGGCTACAAAAAACCTGCAAGTAG
AGAGCTGAAAGTGACCTTTTTCCCTGACCTGAATGGTGATGTGGTGGCCATCGATTACAAGCACTATACA
CCGAGCTTCAAGAAAGGTGCAAAACTGCTGCATAAACCGATCGTGTGGCACGTGAATAATGCCACCAACA
AAGCCACCTATAAACCGAATACCTGGTGCATTCGTTGCTTATGGAGCACCAAACCTGTGGAAACCTAA
